>Addgene plasmid #169725 | SPOP-V5 (F133V) | addgene full sequence | sequence record 334853 | Addgene NGS Result
GACATTGATTATTGACTAGTTATTAATAGTAATCAATTACGGGGTCATTAGTTCATAGCCCATATATGGA
GTTCCGCGTTACATAACTTACGGTAAATGGCCCGCCTGGCTGACCGCCCAACGACCCCCGCCCATTGACG
TCAATAATGACGTATGTTCCCATAGTAACGCCAATAGGGACTTTCCATTGACGTCAATGGGTGGAGTATT
TACGGTAAACTGCCCACTTGGCAGTACATCAAGTGTATCATATGCCAAGTACGCCCCCTATTGACGTCAA
TGACGGTAAATGGCCCGCCTGGCATTATGCCCAGTACATGACCTTATGGGACTTTCCTACTTGGCAGTAC
ATCTACGTATTAGTCATCGCTATTACCATGGTGATGCGGTTTTGGCAGTACATCAATGGGCGTGGATAGC
GGTTTGACTCACGGGGATTTCCAAGTCTCCACCCCATTGACGTCAATGGGAGTTTGTTTTGGCACCAAAA
TCAACGGGACTTTCCAAAATGTCGTAACAACTCCGCCCCATTGACGCAAATGGGCGGTAGGCGTGTACGG
TGGGAGGTCTATATAAGCAGAGCTCTCTGGCTAACTAGAGAACCCACTGCTTACTGGCTTATCGAAATTA
ATACGACTCACTATAGGGAGACCCAAGCTGGCTAGCGTTTAAACTTAAGCTTGGTACCGAGCTCGGATCC
ACTAGTCCAGTGTGGTGGAATTCTGCAGATATCATGGGTAAGCCTATCCCTAACCCTCTCCTCGGTCTCG
ATTCTACGATGTCAAGGGTTCCAAGTCCTCCACCTCCGGCAGAAATGTCGAGTGGTCCCGTTGCCGAGAG
CTGGTGCTATACACAGATCAAGGTAGTGAAGTTCTCCTACATGTGGACCATCAATAACTTTAGTTTTTGC
CGGGAGGAAATGGGTGAAGTCATAAAAAGTTCAACTTTTTCATCAGGAGCCAATGATAAACTGAAATGGT
GTTTGCGAGTAAACCCGAAAGGGCTAGATGAAGAAAGCAAAGATTACCTGTCGCTTTACCTGTTGTTGGT
CAGCTGTCCAAAGAGTGAAGTTCGGGCAAAGTTCAAGTTCTCCATCCTGAATGCCAAGGGAGAAGAAACC
AAAGCTATGGAGAGTCAGCGAGCTTATAGGTTCGTGCAAGGCAAAGACTGGGGAGTGAAGAAATTCATCC
GCAGAGATTTTCTCTTGGACGAGGCCAATGGGCTTCTCCCTGATGACAAGCTCACCCTCTTCTGTGAGGT
GAGTGTAGTACAAGACTCTGTCAATATTTCTGGGCAGAATACTATGAACATGGTAAAGGTTCCTGAATGC
CGGTTGGCAGATGAGTTAGGAGGGCTGTGGGAGAACTCTCGATTCACCGACTGCTGCTTGTGTGTGGCTG
GTCAAGAATTCCAGGCTCACAAGGCTATCTTAGCAGCTCGGTCTCCAGTCTTCAGTGCCATGTTTGAACA
TGAAATGGAGGAGAGCAAAAAGAATCGGGTTGAGATTAACGACGTGGAGCCTGAGGTGTTTAAGGAGATG
ATGTGCTTCATCTACACGGGGAAGGCGCCGAACCTCGACAAGATGGCTGACGACTTGCTGGCAGCTGCCG
ATAAGTACGCCCTGGAGCGTCTGAAGGTCATGTGTGAGGACGCCCTCTGCAGTAACCTCTCTGTGGAGAA
CGCTGCAGAGATTCTCATCCTGGCTGACCTCCACAGCGCAGATCAGCTGAAGACGCAGGCAGTTGATTTC
ATCAACTATCATGCTTCGGATGTCTTGGAGACCTCTGGGTGGAAGTCAATGGTGGTGTCACATCCCCACT
TAGTGGCAGAAGCATACCGTTCTCTGGCTTCAGCACAGTGCCCTTTCCTGGGGCCCCCACGCAAACGCCT
GAAGCAATCCTAATCTAGAGGGCCCGTTTAAACCCGCTGATCAGCCTCGACTGTGCCTTCTAGTTGCCAG
CCATCTGTTGTTTGCCCCTCCCCCGTGCCTTCCTTGACCCTGGAAGGTGCCACTCCCACTGTCCTTTCCT
AATAAAATGAGGAAATTGCATCGCATTGTCTGAGTAGGTGTCATTCTATTCTGGGGGGTGGGGTGGGGCA
GGACAGCAAGGGGGAGGATTGGGAAGACAATAGCAGGCATGCTGGGGATGCGGTGGGCTCTATGGCTTCT
GAGGCGGAAAGAACCAGCTGGGGCTCTAGGGGGTATCCCC
[124 nt withheld, positions 2211-2334]
C
[91 nt withheld, positions 2336-2426]
A
[49 nt withheld, positions 2428-2476]
CCTTTGACGTTGGAGTCCACGTTCTTT
[37 nt withheld, positions 2504-2540]
ACCCTATCTCGGTCTATTCTTTTGATTTATAAGGGATTTTGCCGATTTCGGCCTATTGGTTAAAAAATGA
GCTGATTTAACAAAAATTTAACGCGAATTAATTCTGTGGAATGTGTGTCAGTTAGGGTGTGGAAAGTCCC
CAGGCTCCCCAGCAGGCAGAAGTATGCAAAGCATGCATCTCAATTAGTCAGCAACCAGGTGTGGAAAGTC
CCCAGGCTCCCCAGCAGGCAGAAGTATGCAAAGCATGCATCTCAATTAGTCAGCAACCATAGTCCCGCCC
CTAACTCCGCCCATCCCGCCCCTAACTCCGCCCAGTTCCGCCCATTCTCCGCCCCATGGCTGACTAATTT
TTTTTATTTATGCAGAGGCCGAGGCCGCCTCTGCCTCTGAGCTATTCCAGAAGTAGTGAGGAGGCTTTTT
TGGAGGCCTAGGCTTTTGCAAAAAGCTCCCGGGAGCTTGTATATCCATTTTCGGATCTGATCAAGAGACA
GGATGAGGATCGTTTCGCATGATTGAACAAGATGGATTGCACGCAGGTTCTCCGGCCGCTTGGGTGGAGA
GGCTATTCGGCTATGACTGGGCACAACAGACAATCGGCTGCTCTGATGCCGCCGTGTTCCGGCTGTCAGC
GCAGGGGCGCCCGGTTCTTTTTGTCAAGACCGACCTGTCCGGTGCCCTGAATGAACTGCAGGACGAGGCA
GCGCGGCTATCGTGGCTGGCCACGACGGGCGTTCCTTGCGCAGCTGTGCTCGACGTTGTCACTGAAGCGG
GAAGGGACTGGCTGCTATTGGGCGAAGTGCCGGGGCAGGATCTCCTGTCATCTCACCTTGCTCCTGCCGA
GAAAGTATCCATCATGGCTGATGCAATGCGGCGGCTGCATACGCTTGATCCGGCTACCTGCCCATTCGAC
CACCAAGCGAAACATCGCATCGAGCGAGCACGTACTCGGATGGAAGCCGGTCTTGTCGATCAGGATGATC
TGGACGAAGAGCATCAGGGGCTCGCGCCAGCCGAACTGTTCGCCAGGCTCAAGGCGCGCATGCCCGACGG
CGAGGATCTCGTCGTGACCCATGGCGATGCCTGCTTGCCGAATATCATGGTGGAAAATGGCCGCTTTTCT
GGATTCATCGACTGTGGCCGGCTGGGTGTGGCGGACCGCTATCAGGACATAGCGTTGGCTACCCGTGATA
TTGCTGAAGAGCTTGGCGGCGAATGGGCTGACCGCTTCCTCGTGCTTTACGGTATCGCCGCTCCCGATTC
GCAGCGCATCGCCTTCTATCGCCTTCTTGACGAGTTCTTCTGAGCGGGACTCTGGGGTTCGAAATGACCG
ACCAAGCGACGCCCAACCTGCCATCACGAGATTTCGATTCCACCGCCGCCTTCTATGAAAGGTTGGGCTT
CGGAATCGTTTTCCGGGACGCCGGCTGGATGATCCTCCAGCGCGGGGATCTCATGCTGGAGTTCTTCGCC
CACCCCAACTTGTTTATTGCAGCTTATAATGGTTACAAATAAAGCAATAGCATCACAAATTTCACAAATA
AAGCATTTTTTTCACTGCATTCTAGTTGTGGTTTGTCCAAACTCATCAATGTATCTTATCATGTCTGTAT
ACCGTCGACCTCTAGCTAGAGCTTGGCGTAATCATGGTCATAGCTGTTTCCTGTGTGAAATTGTTATCCG
CTCACAATTCCACACAACATACGAGCCGGAAGCATAAAGTGTAAAGCCTGGGGTGCCTAATGAGTGAGCT
AACTCACATTAATTGCGTTGCGCTCACTGCCCGCTTTCCAGTCGGGAAACCTGTCGTGCCAGCTGCATTA
ATGAATCGGCCAACGCGCGGGGAGAGGCGGTTTGCGTATTGGGCGCTCTTCCGCTTCCTCGCTCACTGAC
TCGCTGCGCTCGGTCGTTCGGCTGCGGCGAGCGGTATCAGCTCACTCAAAGGCGGTAATACGGTTATCCA
CAGAATCAGGGGATAACGCAGGAAAGAACATGTGAGCAAAAGGCCAGCAAAAGGCCAGGAACCGTAAAAA
GGCCGCGTTGCTGGCGTTTTTCCATAGGCTCCGCCCCCCTGACGAGCATCACAAAAATCGACGCTCAAGT
CAGAGGTGGCGAAACCCGACAGGACTATAAAGATACCAGGCGTTTCCCCCTGGAAGCTCCCTCGTGCGCT
CTCCTGTTCCGACCCTGCCGCTTACCGGATACCTGTCCGCCTTTCTCCCTTCGGGAAGCGTGGCGCTTTC
TCATAGCTCACGCTGTAGGTATCTCAGTTCGGTGTAGGTCGTTCGCTCCAAGCTGGGCTGTGTGCACGAA
CCCCCCGTTCAGCCCGACCGCTGCGCCTTATCCGGTAACTATCGTCTTGAGTCCAACCCGGTAAGACACG
ACTTATCGCCACTGGCAGCAGCCACTGGTAACAGGATTAGCAGAGCGAGGTATGTAGGCGGTGCTACAGA
GTTCTTGAAGTGGTGGCCTAACTACGGCTACACTAGAAGAACAGTATTTGGTATCTGCGCTCTGCTGAAG
CCAGTTACCTTCGGAAAAAGAGTTGGTAGCTCTTGATCCGGCAAACAAACCACCGCTGGTAGCGGTGGTT
TTTTTGTTTGCAAGCAGCAGATTACGCGCAGAAAAAAAGGATCTCAAGAAGATCCTTTGATCTTTTCTAC
GGGGTCTGACGCTCAGTGGAACGAAAACTCACGTTAAGGGATTTTGGTCATGAGATTATCAAAAAGGATC
TTCACCTAGATCCTTTTAAATTAAAAATGAAGTTTTAAATCAATCTAAAGTATATATGAGTAAACTTGGT
CTGACAGTTACCAATGCTTAATCAGTGAGGCACCTATCTCAGCGATCTGTCTATTTCGTTCATCCATAGT
TGCCTGACTCCCCGTCGTGTAGATAACTACGATACGGGAGGGCTTACCATCTGGCCCCAGTGCTGCAATG
ATACCGCGAGACCCACGCTCACCGGCTCCAGATTTATCAGCAATAAACCAGCCAGCCGGAAGGGCCGAGC
GCAGAAGTGGTCCTGCAACTTTATCCGCCTCCATCCAGTCTATTAATTGTTGCCGGGAAGCTAGAGTAAG
TAGTTCGCCAGTTAATAGTTTGCGCAACGTTGTTGCCATTGCTACAGGCATCGTGGTGTCACGCTCGTCG
TTTGGTATGGCTTCATTCAGCTCCGGTTCCCAACGATCAAGGCGAGTTACATGATCCCCCATGTTGTGCA
AAAAAGCGGTTAGCTCCTTCGGTCCTCCGATCGTTGTCAGAAGTAAGTTGGCCGCAGTGTTATCACTCAT
GGTTATGGCAGCACTGCATAATTCTCTTACTGTCATGCCATCCGTAAGATGCTTTTCTGTGACTGGTGAG
TACTCAACCAAGTCATTCTGAGAATAGTGTATGCGGCGACCGAGTTGCTCTTGCCCGGCGTCAATACGGG
ATAATACCGCGCCACATAGCAGAACTTTAAAAGTGCTCATCATTGGAAAACGTTCTTCGGGGCGAAAACT
CTCAAGGATCTTACCGCTGTTGAGATCCAGTTCGATGTAACCCACTCGTGCACCCAACTGATCTTCAGCA
TCTTTTACTTTCACCAGCGTTTCTGGGTGAGCAAAAACAGGAAGGCAAAATGCCGCAAAAAAGGGAATAA
GGGCGACACGGAAATGTTGAATACTCATACTCTTCCTTTTTCAATATTATTGAAGCATTTATCAGGGTTA
TTGTCTCATGAGCGGATACATATTTGAATGTATTTAGAAAAATAAACAAATAGGGGTTCCGCGCACATTT
CCCCGAAAAGTGCCACCTGACGTCGACGGATCGGGAGATCTCCCGATCCCCTATGGTGCACTCTCAGTAC
AATCTGCTCTGATGCCGCATAGTTAAGCCAGTATCTGCTCCCTGCTTGTGTGTTGGAGGTCGCTGAGTAG
TGCGCGAGCAAAATTTAAGCTACAACAAGGCAAGGCTTGACCGACAATTGCATGAAGAATCTGCTTAGGG
TTAGGCGTTTTGCGCTGCTTCGCGATGTACGGGCCAGATATACGCGTT
Features (pLannotate 1.2.2; 21 found; start..end, strand, type, name):
      1..380     +  enhancer       CMV enhancer: human cytomegalovirus immediate early enhancer
    381..584     +  promoter       CMV promoter: human cytomegalovirus (CMV) immediate early promoter
    580..613     +  LTR            5' LTR (truncated) (fragment): truncated 5' long terminal repeat (LTR) from HIV-1
    629..647     +  promoter       T7 promoter: promoter for bacteriophage T7 RNA polymerase
    737..778     +  CDS            V5 tag: epitope tag from simian virus 5
    779..1900    +  CDS            SPOP: SPOP_HUMAN - Experimental evidence at protein level: Swiss-Prot protein existence level 1. Component of a cullin-RING-based BCR (BTB-CUL3-RBX1) E3 ubiquitin-protein ligase complex that mediates the ubiquitination of target proteins, leading most often to their proteasomal degradation. In complex with CUL3, involved in ubiquitination and proteasomal degradation of BRMS1, DAXX, PDX1/IPF1, GLI2 and GLI3. In complex with CUL3, involved in ubiquitination of MACROH2A1 and BMI1; this does not lead to their proteasomal degradation. Inhibits transcriptional activation of PDX1/IPF1 targets, such as insu
   1941..2165    +  polyA_signal   bGH poly(A) signal: bovine growth hormone polyadenylation signal
   2169..2190    +  promoter       SV40 promoter (fragment): SV40 enhancer and early promoter
   2211..2639    +  rep_origin     f1 ori (sequence partly withheld): f1 bacteriophage origin of replication; arrow indicates direction of (+) strand synthesis
   2653..2982    +  promoter       SV40 promoter: SV40 enhancer and early promoter
   3049..3840    +  CDS            neo: KKA2_KLEPN - Also known as kan, nptII. Experimental evidence at protein level: Swiss-Prot protein existence level 1. Resistance to kanamycin, neomycin, paromomycin, ribostamycin, butirosin and gentamicin B. From Klebsiella pneumoniae.
   3864..4022    +  CDS            ble (fragment): BLE_KLEPN - Experimental evidence at protein level: Swiss-Prot protein existence level 1. Binding protein with a strong affinity to the bleomycin family of antibiotics. Binds to CL990; an antimitotic-antibiotic compound. From Klebsiella pneumoniae.
   4017..4138    +  polyA_signal   SV40 poly(A) signal: SV40 polyadenylation signal
   4211..4227    -  protein_bind   lac operator: The lac repressor binds to the lac operator to inhibit transcription in E. coli. This inhibition can be relieved by adding lactose or isopropyl-β-D-thiogalactopyranoside (IPTG). lac repressor encoded by lacI
   4235..4265    -  promoter       lac promoter: promoter for the E. coli lac operon
   4280..4301    -  protein_bind   CAP binding site: CAP binding activates transcription in the presence of cAMP. E. coli catabolite activator protein
   4314..4406    -  CDS            lacI (fragment): lac repressor; lacI; The lac repressor binds to the lac operator to inhibit transcription in E. coli. This inhibition can be relieved by adding lactose or isopropyl-β-D-thiogalactopyranoside (IPTG).
   4589..5177    -  rep_origin     ori: high-copy-number ColE1/pMB1/pBR322/pUC origin of replication
   5348..6208    -  CDS            AmpR: β-lactamase; bla; confers resistance to ampicillin, carbenicillin, and related antibiotics
   6209..6313    -  promoter       AmpR promoter: bla
   6372..6424    -  misc_feature   bom (fragment): basis of mobility region from pBR322
