[The description below was written by a language model from this plasmid's Addgene catalogue record and pLannotate feature annotations shown in this document.]
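Description:
SPOP-V5 (F133V) is a mammalian expression plasmid built on a pcDNA3-type backbone (Invitrogen) and assembled by Gateway cloning. The sequenced record is 6,578 nt. It is propagated in E. coli as a high-copy plasmid through a ColE1/pUC-type origin, with selection on ampicillin via the β-lactamase gene and its own promoter. An f1 origin is also present, a standard backbone element that allows single-stranded DNA production. For selection in mammalian cells, an SV40 enhancer/early promoter drives a neomycin phosphotransferase (neo) gene terminated by an SV40 polyadenylation signal, which permits G418 selection of stable transfectants. The short ble, lacI, lac promoter/operator, bom and HIV-1 LTR hits in the annotation are small fragments, most likely backbone remnants or incidental matches rather than functional parts.

The payload is the mouse Spop coding sequence carrying the F133V substitution, listed as a 1,170 bp insert. The annotation tool labels the ORF by its similarity to human SPOP, but the catalogue gives the species as mouse. Expression comes from the human cytomegalovirus immediate-early enhancer and promoter, and transcripts are terminated by the bovine growth hormone polyadenylation signal. A T7 promoter lies between the CMV promoter and the ORF and can support in vitro transcription. A V5 epitope tag sits directly upstream of, and contiguous with, the SPOP ORF, giving an N-terminally tagged protein that can be detected or immunoprecipitated with anti-V5 antibodies.

SPOP is the substrate adaptor of a cullin-3–RING ubiquitin ligase. According to the associated publication title, the plasmid belongs to work on how cancer-associated SPOP mutations disrupt the formation of active, phase-separated compartments, so it is suited to expressing this mutant in cultured mammalian cells.
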