Addgene plasmid #169725: SPOP-V5 (F133V)
Purpose: Mammalian Expression of mouse SPOP F133V
Depositing lab: Tanja Mittag. Depositing organization: St. Jude Children's Research Hospital. Publication: Cancer Mutations of the Tumor Suppressor SPOP Disrupt the Formation of Active, Phase-Separated Compartments. Bouchard JJ, Otero JH, Scott DC, Szulc E, Martin EW, Sabri N, Granata D, Marzahn MR, Lindorff-Larsen K, Salvatella X, Schulman BA, Mittag T. Mol Cell. 2018 Oct 4;72(1):19-36.e8. doi: 10.1016/j.molcel.2018.08.027. Epub 2018 Sep 20. PubMed 30244836.
Backbone
  Vector backbone: pCDNA.3
  Backbone manufacturer: Invitrogen
  Vector type: Mammalian Expression
Growth in bacteria
  Bacterial resistance: Ampicillin, 100 μg/mL
  Growth temperature: 37°C
  Growth strain: DH5alpha
  Copy number: High Copy
Gene/Insert
  Gene/Insert name: SPOP
  Species: M. musculus (mouse)
  Insert size (bp): 1170
  Mutation: F133V
  Entrez Gene: Spop (a.k.a. Pcif1, TEF2)
  Promoter: CMV
  Tag / fusion protein: V5 (N terminal on insert)
  Cloning method: Gateway Cloning
Terms and licenses: Academic/Nonprofit Terms; Industry Terms: Not Available to Industry
How to cite: SPOP-V5 (F133V) was a gift from Tanja Mittag (Addgene plasmid # 169725 ; http://n2t.net/addgene:169725 ; RRID:Addgene_169725)
