>Addgene plasmid #169725 | SPOP-V5 (F133V) | depositor partial sequence | sequence record 331069 | SPOP-V5 (F133V) sequence 1915 bps
ATTGACGCAAATGGGCGGTAGGCGTGTACGGTGGGAGGTCTATATAAGCAGAGCTCTCTGGCTAACTAGA
GAACCCACTGCTTACTGGCTTATCGAAATTAATACGACTCACTATAGGGAGACCCAAGCTGGCTAGCGTT
TAAACTTAAGCTTGGTACCGAGCTCGGATCCACTAGTCCAGTGTGGTGGAATTCTGCAGATATCATGGGT
AAGCCTATCCCTAACCCTCTCCTCGGTCTCGATTCTACGATGTCAAGGGTTCCAAGTCCTCCACCTCCGG
CAGAAATGTCGAGTGGTCCCGTTGCCGAGAGCTGGTGCTATACACAGATCAAGGTAGTGAAGTTCTCCTA
CATGTGGACCATCAATAACTTTAGTTTTTGCCGGGAGGAAATGGGTGAAGTCATAAAAAGTTCAACTTTT
TCATCAGGAGCCAATGATAAACTGAAATGGTGTTTGCGAGTAAACCCGAAAGGGCTAGATGAAGAAAGCA
AAGATTACCTGTCGCTTTACCTGTTGTTGGTCAGCTGTCCAAAGAGTGAAGTTCGGGCAAAGTTCAAGTT
CTCCATCCTGAATGCCAAGGGAGAAGAAACCAAAGCTATGGAGAGTCAGCGAGCTTATAGGTTCGTGCAA
GGCAAAGACTGGGGAGTGAAGAAATTCATCCGCAGAGATTTTCTCTTGGACGAGGCCAATGGGCTTCTCC
CTGATGACAAGCTCACCCTCTTCTGTGAGGTGAGTGTAGTACAAGACTCTGTCAATATTTCTGGGCAGAA
TACTATGAACATGGTAAAGGTTCCTGAATGCCGGTTGGCAGATGAGTTAGGAGGGCTGTGGGAGAACTCT
CGATTCACCGACTGCTGCTTGTGTGTGGCTGGTCAAGAATTCCAGGCTCACAAGGCTATCTTAGCAGCTC
GGTCTCCAGTCTTCAGTGCCATGTTTGAACATGAAATGGAGGAGAGCAAAAAGAATCGGGTTGAGATTAA
CGACGTGGAGCCTGAGGTGTTTAAGGAGATGATGTGCTTCATCTACACGGGGAAGGCGCCGAACCTCGAC
AAGATGGCTGACGACTTGCTGGCAGCTGCCGATAAGTACGCCCTGGAGCGTCTGAAGGTCATGTGTGAGG
ACGCCCTCTGCAGTAACCTCTCTGTGGAGAACGCTGCAGAGATTCTCATCCTGGCTGACCTCCACAGCGC
AGATCAGCTGAAGACGCAGGCAGTTGATTTCATCAACTATCATGCTTCGGATGTCTTGGAGACCTCTGGG
TGGAAGTCAATGGTGGTGTCACATCCCCACTTAGTGGCAGAAGCATACCGTTCTCTGGCTTCAGCACAGT
GCCCTTTCCTGGGGCCCCCACGCAAACGCCTGAAGCAATCCTAATCTAGAGGGCCCGTTTAAACCCGCTG
ATCAGCCTCGACTGTGCCTTCTAGTTGCCAGCCATCTGTTGTTTGCCCCTCCCCCGTGCCTTCCTTGACC
CTGGAAGGTGCCACTCCCACTGTCCTTTCCTAATAAAATGAGGAAATTGCATCGCATTGTCTGAGTAGGT
GTCATTCTATTCTGGGGGGTGGGGTGGGGCAGGACAGCAAGGGGGAGGATTGGGAAGACAATAGCAGGCA
TGCTGGGGATGCGGTGGGCTCTATGGCTTCTGAGGCGGAAAGAACCAGCTGGGGCTCTAGGGGGTATCCC
C
[124 nt withheld, positions 1682-1805]
C
[91 nt withheld, positions 1807-1897]
NGGGTGATGGTTCACGTA
